>Addgene plasmid #76192 | PIK3CB gRNA (BRDN0001145915) | addgene full sequence | sequence record 185362 | Addgene Assembled Sequence
CCCGGGTGCAAAGATGGATAAAGTTTTAAACAGAGAGGAATCTTTGCAGCTAATGGACCTTCTAGGTCTT
GAAAGGAGTGGGAATTGGCTCCGGTGCCCGTCAGTGGGCAGAGCGCACATCGCCCACAGTCCCCGAGAAG
TTGGGGGGAGGGGTCGGCAATTGATCCGGTGCCTAGAGAAGGTGGCGCGGGGTAAACTGGGAAAGTGATG
TCGTGTACTGGCTCCGCCTTTTTCCCGAGGGTGGGGGAGAACCGTATATAAGTGCAGTAGTCGCCGTGAA
CGTTCTTTTTCGCAACGGGTTTGCCGCCAGAACACAGGTAAGTGCCGTGTGTGGTTCCCGCGGGCCTGGC
CTCTTTACGGGTTATGGCCCTTGCGTGCCTTGAATTACTTCCACCTGGCTGCAGTACGTGATTCTTGATC
CCGAGCTTCGGGTTGGAAGTGGGTGGGAGAGTTCGAGGCCTTGCGCTTAAGGAGCCCCTTCGCCTCGTGC
TTGAGTTGAGGCCTGGCCTGGGCGCTGGGGCCGCCGCGTGCGAATCTGGTGGCACCTTCGCGCCTGTCTC
GCTGCTTTCGATAAGTCTCTAGCCATTTAAAATTTTTGATGACCTGCTGCGACGCTTTTTTTCTGGCAAG
ATAGTCTTGTAAATGCGGGCCAAGATCTGCACACTGGTATTTCGGTTTTTGGGGCCGCGGGCGGCGACGG
GGCCCGTGCGTCCCAGCGCACATGTTCGGCGAGGCGGGGCCTGCGAGCGCGGCCACCGAGAATCGGACGG
GGGTAGTCTCAAGCTGGCCGGCCTGCTCTGGTGCCTGGCCTCGCGCCGCCGTGTATCGCCCCGCCCTGGG
CGGCAAGGCTGGCCCGGTCGGCACCAGTTGCGTGAGCGGAAAGATGGCCGCTTCCCGGCCCTGCTGCAGG
GAGCTCAAAATGGAGGACGCGGCGCTCGGGAGAGCGGGCGGGTGAGTCACCCACACAAAGGAAAAGGGCC
TTTCCGTCCTCAGCCGTCGCTTCATGTGACTCCACGGAGTACCGGGCGCCGTCCAGGCACCTCGATTAGT
TCTCGAGCTTTTGGAGTACGTCGTCTTTAGGTTGGGGGGAGGGGTTTTATGCGATGGAGTTTCCCCACAC
TGAGTGGGTGGAGACTGAAGTTAGGCCAGCTTGGCACTTGATGTAATTCTCCTTGGAATTTGCCCTTTTT
GAGTTTGGATCTTGGTTCATTCTCAAGCCTCAGACAGTGGTTCAAAGTTTTTTTCTTCCATTTCAGGTGT
CGTGACGTACGGCCACCATGACCGAGTACAAGCCCACGGTGCGCCTCGCCACCCGCGACGACGTCCCCAG
GGCCGTACGCACCCTCGCCGCCGCGTTCGCCGACTACCCCGCCACGCGCCACACCGTCGATCCGGACCGC
CACATCGAGCGGGTCACCGAGCTGCAAGAACTCTTCCTCACGCGCGTCGGGCTCGACATCGGCAAGGTGT
GGGTCGCGGACGACGGCGCCGCCGTGGCGGTCTGGACCACGCCGGAGAGCGTCGAAGCGGGGGCGGTGTT
CGCCGAGATCGGCCCGCGCATGGCCGAGTTGAGCGGTTCCCGGCTGGCCGCGCAGCAACAGATGGAAGGC
CTCCTGGCGCCGCACCGGCCCAAGGAGCCCGCGTGGTTCCTGGCCACCGTCGGAGTCTCGCCCGACCACC
AGGGCAAGGGTCTGGGCAGCGCCGTCGTGCTCCCCGGAGTGGAGGCGGCCGAGCGCGCCGGGGTGCCCGC
CTTCCTGGAGACCTCCGCGCCCCGCAACCTCCCCTTCTACGAGCGGCTCGGCTTCACCGTCACCGCCGAC
GTCGAGGTGCCCGAAGGACCGCGCACCTGGTGCATGACCCGCAAGCCCGGTGCCTGAACGCGTTAAGTCG
ACAATCAACCTCTGGATTACAAAATTTGTGAAAGATTGACTGGTATTCTTAACTATGTTGCTCCTTTTAC
GCTATGTGGATACGCTGCTTTAATGCCTTTGTATCATGCTATTGCTTCCCGTATGGCTTTCATTTTCTCC
TCCTTGTATAAATCCTGGTTGCTGTCTCTTTATGAGGAGTTGTGGCCCGTTGTCAGGCAACGTGGCGTGG
TGTGCACTGTGTTTGCTGACGCAACCCCCACTGGTTGGGGCATTGCCACCACCTGTCAGCTCCTTTCCGG
GACTTTCGCTTTCCCCCTCCCTATTGCCACGGCGGAACTCATCGCCGCCTGCCTTGCCCGCTGCTGGACA
GGGGCTCGGCTGTTGGGCACTGACAATTCCGTGGTGTTGTCGGGGAAATCATCGTCCTTTCCTTGGCTGC
TCGCCTGTGTTGCCACCTGGATTCTGCGCGGGACGTCCTTCTGCTACGTCCCTTCGGCCCTCAATCCAGC
GGACCTTCCTTCCCGCGGCCTGCTGCCGGCTCTGCGGCCTCTTCCGCGTCTTCGCCTTCGCCCTCAGACG
AGTCGGATCTCCCTTTGGGCCGCCTCCCCGCGTCGACTTTAAGACCAATGACTTACAAGGCAGCTGTAGA
TCTTAGCCACTTTTTAAAAGAAAAGGGGGGACTGGAAGGGCTAATTCACTCCCAACGAAGACAAGATCTG
CTTTTTGCTTGTACTGGGTCTCTCTGGTTAGACCAGATCTGAGCCTGGGAGCTCTCTGGCTAACTAGGGA
ACCCACTGCTTAAGCCTCAATAAAGCTTGCCTTGAGTGCTTCAAGTAGTGTGTGCCCGTCTGTTGTGTGA
CTCTGGTAACTAGAGATCCCTCAGACCCTTTTAGTCAGTGTGGAAAATCTCTAGCAGTACGTATAGTAGT
TCATGTCATCTTATTATTCAGTATTTATAACTTGCAAAGAAATGAATATCAGAGAGTGAGAGGAACTTGT
TTATTGCAGCTTATAATGGTTACAAATAAAGCAATAGCATCACAAATTTCACAAATAAAGCATTTTTTTC
ACTGCATTCTAGTTGTGGTTTGTCCAAACTCATCAATGTATCTTATCATGTCTGGCTCTAGCTATCCCGC
CCCTAACTCCGCCCATCCCGCCCCTAACTCCGCCCAGTTCCGCCCATTCTCCGCCCCATGGCTGACTAAT
TTTTTTTATTTATGCAGAGGCCGAGGCCGCCTCGGCCTCTGAGCTATTCCAGAAGTAGTGAGGAGGCTTT
TTTGGAGGCCTAGGGACGTACCCAATTCGCCCTATAGTGAGTCGTATTACGCGCGCTCACTGGCCGTCGT
TTTACAACGTCGTGACTGGGAAAACCCTGGCGTTACCCAACTTAATCGCCTTGCAGCACATCCCCCTTTC
GCCAGCTGGCGTAATAGCGAAGAGGCCCGCACCGATCGCCCTTCCCAACAGTTGCGCAGCCTGAATGGCG
AATGGG
[124 nt withheld, positions 3367-3490]
C
[91 nt withheld, positions 3492-3582]
A
[49 nt withheld, positions 3584-3632]
CCTTTGACGTTGGAGTCCACGTTCTTT
[37 nt withheld, positions 3660-3696]
ACCCTATCTCGGTCTATTCTTTTGATTTATAAGGGATTTTGCCGATTTCGGCCTATTGGTTAAAAAATGA
GCTGATTTAACAAAAATTTAACGCGAATTTTAACAAAATATTAACGCTTACAATTTAGGTGGCACTTTTC
GGGGAAATGTGCGCGGAACCCCTATTTGTTTATTTTTCTAAATACATTCAAATATGTATCCGCTCATGAG
ACAATAACCCTGATAAATGCTTCAATAATATTGAAAAAGGAAGAGTATGAGTATTCAACATTTCCGTGTC
GCCCTTATTCCCTTTTTTGCGGCATTTTGCCTTCCTGTTTTTGCTCACCCAGAAACGCTGGTGAAAGTAA
AAGATGCTGAAGATCAGTTGGGTGCACGAGTGGGTTACATCGAACTGGATCTCAACAGCGGTAAGATCCT
TGAGAGTTTTCGCCCCGAAGAACGTTTTCCAATGATGAGCACTTTTAAAGTTCTGCTATGTGGCGCGGTA
TTATCCCGTATTGACGCCGGGCAAGAGCAACTCGGTCGCCGCATACACTATTCTCAGAATGACTTGGTTG
AGTACTCACCAGTCACAGAAAAGCATCTTACGGATGGCATGACAGTAAGAGAATTATGCAGTGCTGCCAT
AACCATGAGTGATAACACTGCGGCCAACTTACTTCTGACAACGATCGGAGGACCGAAGGAGCTAACCGCT
TTTTTGCACAACATGGGGGATCATGTAACTCGCCTTGATCGTTGGGAACCGGAGCTGAATGAAGCCATAC
CAAACGACGAGCGTGACACCACGATGCCTGTAGCAATGGCAACAACGTTGCGCAAACTATTAACTGGCGA
ACTACTTACTCTAGCTTCCCGGCAACAATTAATAGACTGGATGGAGGCGGATAAAGTTGCAGGACCACTT
CTGCGCTCGGCCCTTCCGGCTGGCTGGTTTATTGCTGATAAATCTGGAGCCGGTGAGCGTGGGTCTCGCG
GTATCATTGCAGCACTGGGGCCAGATGGTAAGCCCTCCCGTATCGTAGTTATCTACACGACGGGGAGTCA
GGCAACTATGGATGAACGAAATAGACAGATCGCTGAGATAGGTGCCTCACTGATTAAGCATTGGTAACTG
TCAGACCAAGTTTACTCATATATACTTTAGATTGATTTAAAACTTCATTTTTAATTTAAAAGGATCTAGG
TGAAGATCCTTTTTGATAATCTCATGACCAAAATCCCTTAACGTGAGTTTTCGTTCCACTGAGCGTCAGA
CCCCGTAGAAAAGATCAAAGGATCTTCTTGAGATCCTTTTTTTCTGCGCGTAATCTGCTGCTTGCAAACA
AAAAAACCACCGCTACCAGCGGTGGTTTGTTTGCCGGATCAAGAGCTACCAACTCTTTTTCCGAAGGTAA
CTGGCTTCAGCAGAGCGCAGATACCAAATACTGTTCTTCTAGTGTAGCCGTAGTTAGGCCACCACTTCAA
GAACTCTGTAGCACCGCCTACATACCTCGCTCTGCTAATCCTGTTACCAGTGGCTGCTGCCAGTGGCGAT
AAGTCGTGTCTTACCGGGTTGGACTCAAGACGATAGTTACCGGATAAGGCGCAGCGGTCGGGCTGAACGG
GGGGTTCGTGCACACAGCCCAGCTTGGAGCGAACGACCTACACCGAACTGAGATACCTACAGCGTGAGCT
ATGAGAAAGCGCCACGCTTCCCGAAGGGAGAAAGGCGGACAGGTATCCGGTAAGCGGCAGGGTCGGAACA
GGAGAGCGCACGAGGGAGCTTCCAGGGGGAAACGCCTGGTATCTTTATAGTCCTGTCGGGTTTCGCCACC
TCTGACTTGAGCGTCGATTTTTGTGATGCTCGTCAGGGGGGCGGAGCCTATGGAAAAACGCCAGCAACGC
GGCCTTTTTACGGTTCCTGGCCTTTTGCTGGCCTTTTGCTCACATGTTCTTTCCTGCGTTATCCCCTGAT
TCTGTGGATAACCGTATTACCGCCTTTGAGTGAGCTGATACCGCTCGCCGCAGCCGAACGACCGAGCGCA
GCGAGTCAGTGAGCGAGGAAGCGGAAGAGCGCCCAATACGCAAACCGCCTCTCCCCGCGCGTTGGCCGAT
TCATTAATGCAGCTGGCACGACAGGTTTCCCGACTGGAAAGCGGGCAGTGAGCGCAACGCAATTAATGTG
AGTTAGCTCACTCATTAGGCACCCCAGGCTTTACACTTTATGCTTCCGGCTCGTATGTTGTGTGGAATTG
TGAGCGGATAACAATTTCACACAGGAAACAGCTATGACCATGATTACGCCAAGCGCGCAATTAACCCTCA
CTAAAGGGAACAAAAGCTGGAGCTGCAAGCTTAATGTAGTCTTATGCAATACTCTTGTAGTCTTGCAACA
TGGTAACGATGAGTTAGCAACATGCCTTACAAGGAGAGAAAAAGCACCGTGCATGCCGATTGGTGGAAGT
AAGGTGGTACGATCGTGCCTTATTAGGAAGGCAACAGACGGGTCTGACATGGATTGGACGAACCACTGAA
TTGCCGCATTGCAGAGATATTGTATTTAAGTGCCTAGCTCGATACATAAACGGGTCTCTCTGGTTAGACC
AGATCTGAGCCTGGGAGCTCTCTGGCTAACTAGGGAACCCACTGCTTAAGCCTCAATAAAGCTTGCCTTG
AGTGCTTCAAGTAGTGTGTGCCCGTCTGTTGTGTGACTCTGGTAACTAGAGATCCCTCAGACCCTTTTAG
TCAGTGTGGAAAATCTCTAGCAGTGGCGCCCGAACAGGGACTTGAAAGCGAAAGGGAAACCAGAGGAGCT
CTCTCGACGCAGGACTCGGCTTGCTGAAGCGCGCACGGCAAGAGGCGAGGGGCGGCGACTGGTGAGTACG
CCAAAAATTTTGACTAGCGGAGGCTAGAAGGAGAGAGATGGGTGCGAGAGCGTCAGTATTAAGCGGGGGA
GAATTAGATCGCGATGGGAAAAAATTCGGTTAAGGCCAGGGGGAAAGAAAAAATATAAATTAAAACATAT
AGTATGGGCAAGCAGGGAGCTAGAACGATTCGCAGTTAATCCTGGCCTGTTAGAAACATCAGAAGGCTGT
AGACAAATACTGGGACAGCTACAACCATCCCTTCAGACAGGATCAGAAGAACTTAGATCATTATATAATA
CAGTAGCAACCCTCTATTGTGTGCATCAAAGGATAGAGATAAAAGACACCAAGGAAGCTTTAGACAAGAT
AGAGGAAGAGCAAAACAAAAGTAAGACCACCGCACAGCAAGCGGCCGCTGATCTTCAGACCTGGAGGAGG
AGATATGAGGGACAATTGGAGAAGTGAATTATATAAATATAAAGTAGTAAAAATTGAACCATTAGGAGTA
GCACCCACCAAGGCAAAGAGAAGAGTGGTGCAGAGAGAAAAAAGAGCAGTGGGAATAGGAGCTTTGTTCC
TTGGGTTCTTGGGAGCAGCAGGAAGCACTATGGGCGCAGCGTCAATGACGCTGACGGTACAGGCCAGACA
ATTATTGTCTGGTATAGTGCAGCAGCAGAACAATTTGCTGAGGGCTATTGAGGCGCAACAGCATCTGTTG
CAACTCACAGTCTGGGGCATCAAGCAGCTCCAGGCAAGAATCCTGGCTGTGGAAAGATACCTAAAGGATC
AACAGCTCCTGGGGATTTGGGGTTGCTCTGGAAAACTCATTTGCACCACTGCTGTGCCTTGGAATGCTAG
TTGGAGTAATAAATCTCTGGAACAGATTTGGAATCACACGACCTGGATGGAGTGGGACAGAGAAATTAAC
AATTACACAAGCTTAATACACTCCTTAATTGAAGAATCGCAAAACCAGCAAGAAAAGAATGAACAAGAAT
TATTGGAATTAGATAAATGGGCAAGTTTGTGGAATTGGTTTAACATAACAAATTGGCTGTGGTATATAAA
ATTATTCATAATGATAGTAGGAGGCTTGGTAGGTTTAAGAATAGTTTTTGCTGTACTTTCTATAGTGAAT
AGAGTTAGGCAGGGATATTCACCATTATCGTTTCAGACCCACCTCCCAACCCCGAGGGGACCCAGAGAGG
GCCTATTTCCCATGATTCCTTCATATTTGCATATACGATACAAGGCTGTTAGAGAGATAATTAGAATTAA
TTTGACTGTAAACACAAAGATATTAGTACAAAATACGTGACGTAGAAAGTAATAATTTCTTGGGTAGTTT
GCAGTTTTAAAATTATGTTTTAAAATGGACTATCATATGCTTACCGTAACTTGAAAGTATTTCGATTTCT
TGGCTTTATATATCTTGTGGAAAGGACGAAACACCGTGTAGCGTGGGTAAATACGAGTTTTAGAGCTAGA
AATAGCAAGTTAAAATAAGGCTAGTCCGTTATCAACTTGAAAAAGTGGCACCGAGTCGGTGCTTTTTTAA
GCTTGGCGTAACTAGATCTTGAGACAAATGGCAGTATTCATCCACAATTTTAAAAGAAAAGGGGGGATTG
GGGGGTACAGTGCAGGGGAAAGAATAGTAGACATAATAGCAACAGACATACAAACTAAAGAATTACAAAA
ACAAATTACAAAAATTCAAAATTTTCGGGTTTATTACAGGGACAGCAGAGATCCACTTTGGCGCCGGCTC
GAGGGGG
Features (pLannotate 1.2.2; 29 found; start..end, strand, type, name):
     14..80      +  CDS            small t antigen (fragment): SV40 (simian virus 40) small t antigen
    106..317     +  promoter       EF-1α core promoter: core promoter for human elongation factor EF-1α
    318..1256    +  intron         EF-1α intron A: intron upstream of the start codon of human EF-1α
   1278..1877    +  CDS            PuroR (fragment): puromycin N-acetyltransferase; pac from Streptomyces; confers resistance to puromycin
   1893..2481    +  misc_feature   WPRE: woodchuck hepatitis virus posttranscriptional regulatory element
   2532..2551    +  misc_feature   cPPT/CTS (fragment): central polypurine tract and central termination sequence of HIV-1
   2553..2786    +  LTR            3' LTR (ΔU3): self-inactivating 3' long terminal repeat (LTR) from HIV-1
   2864..2985    +  polyA_signal   SV40 poly(A) signal: SV40 polyadenylation signal
   3025..3160    +  rep_origin     SV40 ori: SV40 origin of replication
   3181..3199    -  promoter       T7 promoter: promoter for bacteriophage T7 RNA polymerase
   3207..3362    +  CDS            lacZα (fragment): LacZα fragment of β-galactosidase; lacZ fragment
   3367..3795    +  rep_origin     f1 ori (sequence partly withheld): f1 bacteriophage origin of replication; arrow indicates direction of (+) strand synthesis
   3848..3952    +  promoter       AmpR promoter: bla
   3953..4813    +  CDS            AmpR: β-lactamase; bla; confers resistance to ampicillin, carbenicillin, and related antibiotics
   4984..5572    +  rep_origin     ori: high-copy-number ColE1/pMB1/pBR322/pUC origin of replication
   5755..5847    +  CDS            lacI (fragment): lac repressor; lacI; The lac repressor binds to the lac operator to inhibit transcription in E. coli. This inhibition can be relieved by adding lactose or isopropyl-β-D-thiogalactopyranoside (IPTG).
   5860..5881    +  protein_bind   CAP binding site: CAP binding activates transcription in the presence of cAMP. E. coli catabolite activator protein
   5896..5926    +  promoter       lac promoter: promoter for the E. coli lac operon
   5934..5950    +  protein_bind   lac operator: The lac repressor binds to the lac operator to inhibit transcription in E. coli. This inhibition can be relieved by adding lactose or isopropyl-β-D-thiogalactopyranoside (IPTG). lac repressor encoded by lacI
   5995..6013    +  promoter       T3 promoter: promoter for bacteriophage T3 RNA polymerase
   6041..6267    +  promoter       RSV promoter: Rous sarcoma virus enhancer/promoter
   6268..6448    +  LTR            5' LTR (truncated): truncated 5' long terminal repeat (LTR) from HIV-1
   6495..6620    +  misc_feature   HIV-1 Ψ: packaging signal of human immunodeficiency virus type 1
   6604..6967    +  CDS            HIV-1 gag (fragment): gag protein from human immunodeficiency virus 1; gag
   7113..7346    +  misc_feature   RRE: The Rev response element (RRE) of HIV-1 allows for Rev-dependent mRNA export from the nucleus to the cytoplasm.
   7723..7749    +  CDS            Rev (fragment): human immunodeficiency virus 1 (HIV-1) Rev protein; rev; enhances nuclear export of unspliced and incompletely spliced viral mRNAs
   7753..7993    +  promoter       U6 promoter: RNA polymerase III promoter for human U6 snRNA
   8023..8098    +  misc_RNA       gRNA scaffold: guide RNA scaffold for the Streptococcus pyogenes CRISPR/Cas9 system
   8154..8271    +  misc_feature   cPPT/CTS: central polypurine tract and central termination sequence of HIV-1
