[The description below was written by a language model from this plasmid's Addgene catalogue record and pLannotate feature annotations shown in this document.]
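Description:
PIK3CB gRNA (BRDN0001145915) is a third-generation lentiviral guide RNA plasmid built on the lentiGuide-Puro backbone and designed to direct Streptococcus pyogenes Cas9 to the human PIK3CB gene, which encodes the p110β catalytic subunit of PI3-kinase. It is propagated in E. coli as a high-copy plasmid through a ColE1/pUC-type origin with ampicillin selection from the β-lactamase gene. The backbone also carries an f1 origin, an SV40 origin and poly(A) signal, and remnants of lac and T7/T3 cloning-vector sequence.

The lentiviral transfer cassette begins with an RSV promoter fused to a truncated HIV-1 5' LTR, which makes genomic RNA production Tat-independent. This is followed by the Ψ packaging signal with a partial gag sequence, the Rev response element for nuclear export of the unspliced RNA, and a cPPT/CTS. It ends in a ΔU3 self-inactivating 3' LTR.

Within these boundaries, a human U6 RNA polymerase III promoter drives the 20-nucleotide PIK3CB-targeting spacer joined to the Cas9 gRNA scaffold. A separate EF-1α promoter with its intron A expresses puromycin N-acetyltransferase for selecting transduced mammalian cells. A WPRE downstream enhances transcript expression.

The plasmid does not encode Cas9, so it must be used alongside a separate Cas9 vector such as lentiCas9-Blast or in cells that already express Cas9. The guide was designed against the PIK3CB reference transcript and belongs to a human kinome gRNA collection created with optimized sgRNA design rules. It suits individual knockout of PIK3CB or follow-up of kinome-wide loss-of-function screens.
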