Addgene plasmid #76192: PIK3CB gRNA (BRDN0001145915)
Purpose: 3rd generation lentiviral gRNA plasmid targeting human PIK3CB
Depositing lab: John Doench & David Root. Depositing organization: Broad Institute. Publication: Optimized sgRNA design to maximize activity and minimize off-target effects of CRISPR-Cas9. Doench JG, Fusi N, Sullender M, Hegde M, Vaimberg EW, Donovan KF, Smith I, Tothova Z, Wilen C, Orchard R, Virgin HW, Listgarten J, Root DE. Nat Biotechnol. 2016 Jan 18. doi: 10.1038/nbt.3437. PubMed 26780180.
Backbone
  Vector backbone: lentiGuide-Puro
  Backbone manufacturer: Zhang Lab (Addgene plasmid # 52963)
  Vector type: Mammalian Expression, Lentiviral, CRISPR
  Selectable markers: Puromycin
Growth in bacteria
  Bacterial resistance: Ampicillin, 100 μg/mL
  Growth temperature: 37°C
  Growth strain: DH5alpha
  Copy number: High Copy
Gene/Insert
  Gene/Insert name: PIK3CB (alt names: PIK3CB; NM_006219.2)
  gRNA/shRNA sequence: TGTAGCGTGGGTAAATACGA
  Species: H. sapiens (human)
  Entrez Gene: PIK3CB (a.k.a. P110BETA, PI3K, PI3KBETA, PIK3C1)
  Promoter: hU6
  Cloning method: Unknown
  Sequencing primers: 5′ U6-F; 3′ pS2-R
Terms and licenses: Academic/Nonprofit Terms; Industry Terms: Not Available to Industry
Depositor comments: The gRNA was designed to target the following Genbank reference sequence(s): NM_006219.2. Note that this plasmid does NOT contain Cas9. It should be used in conjunction with lentiCas9-Blast (Addgene #52962) or otherwise with cell lines already expressing Cas9. Browse the full kinome gRNA library at http://www.addgene.org/pooled-library/broadgpp-human-kinome/ or visit http://www.broadinstitute.org/rnai/public/ for detailed protocols and information.
How to cite: PIK3CB gRNA (BRDN0001145915) was a gift from John Doench & David Root (Addgene plasmid # 76192 ; http://n2t.net/addgene:76192 ; RRID:Addgene_76192)
