>Addgene plasmid #76192 | PIK3CB gRNA (BRDN0001145915) | depositor partial sequence | sequence record 143652 | Target Sequence
TGTAGCGTGGGTAAATACGA
