>Addgene plasmid #76192 | PIK3CB gRNA (BRDN0001145915) | addgene partial sequence | sequence record 185361 | hU6-F
AAAGTAATAATTTCTTGGGTAGTTTGCAGTTTTAAAATTATGTTTTAAAATGGACTATCATATGCTTACC
GTAACTTGAAAGTATTTCGATTTCTTGGCTTTATATATCTTGTGGAAAGGACGAAACACCGTGTAGCGTG
GGTAAATACGAGTTTTAGAGCTAGAAATAGCAAGTTAAAATAAGGCTAGTCCGTTATCAACTTGAAAAAG
TGGCACCGAGTCGGTGCTTTTTTAAGCTTGGCGTAACTAGATCTTGAGACAAATGGCAGTATTCATCCAC
AATTTTAAAAGAAAAGGGGGGATTGGGGGGTACAGTGCAGGGGAAAGAATAGTAGACATAATAGCAACAG
ACATACAAACTAAAGAATTACAAAAACAAATTACAAAAATTCAAAATTTTCGGGTTTATTACAGGGACAG
CAGAGATCCACTTTGGCGCCGGCTCGAGGGGGCCCGGGTGCAAAGATGGATAAAGTTTTAAACAGAGAGG
AATCTTTGCAGCTAATGGACCTTCTAGGTCTTGAAAGGAGTGGGAATTGGCTCCGGTGCCCGTCAGTGGG
CAGAGCGCAC
